>Addgene plasmid #119590 | pC0.047 | addgene full sequence | sequence record 250559 | Addgene NGS Result
GTGGCTCTTCAGTGGACGAAAGGGCCTCGTGATACGCCTATTTTTATAGGTTAATGTCATGATAATAATG
GTTTCTTAGACGTCAGGTGGCACTTTTCGGGGAAATGTGCGCGGAACCCCTATTTGTTTATTTTTCTAAA
TACATTCAAATATGTATCCGCTCATGAGACAATAACCCTGATAAATGCTTCAATAATATTGAAAAAGGAA
GAGTATGCGCTCACGCAACTGGTCCAGAACCTTGACCGAACGCAGCGGTGGTAACGGCGCAGTGGCGGTT
TTCATGGCTTGTTATGACTGTTTTTTTTTGGGGTACAGTCTATGCCTCGGGCATCCAAGCAGCAAGCGCG
TTACGCCGTGGGTCGATGTTTGATGTTATGGAGCAGCAACGATGTTACGCAGCAGGGCAGTCGCCCTAAA
ACAAAGTTAAACATCATGAGGGAAGCGGTGATCGCCGAAGTATCGACTCAACTATCAGAGGTAGTTGGCG
TCATCGAGCGCCATCTCGAACCGACGTTGCTGGCCGTACATTTGTACGGCTCCGCAGTGGATGGCGGCCT
GAAGCCACACAGCGATATTGATTTGCTGGTTACGGTGACCGTAAGGCTTGATGAAACAACGCGGCGAGCT
TTGATCAACGACCTTTTGGAAACTTCGGCTTCCCCTGGAGAGAGCGAGATTCTCCGCGCTGTAGAAGTCA
CCATTGTTGTGCACGACGACATCATTCCGTGGCGTTATCCAGCTAAGCGCGAACTGCAATTTGGAGAATG
GCAGCGCAATGACATTCTTGCAGGTATCTTCGAGCCAGCCACGATCGACATTGATCTGGCTATCTTGCTG
ACAAAAGCAAGAGAACATAGCGTTGCCTTGGTAGGTCCAGCGGCGGAGGAACTCTTTGATCCGGTTCCTG
AACAGGATCTATTTGAGGCGCTAAATGAAACCTTAACGCTATGGAACTCGCCGCCCGACTGGGCTGGCGA
TGAGCGAAATGTAGTGCTTACGTTGTCCCGCATTTGGTACAGCGCAGTAACCGGCAAAATCGCGCCGAAG
GATGTCGCTGCCGACTGGGCAATGGAGCGCCTGCCGGCCCAGTATCAGCCCGTCATACTTGAAGCTAGAC
AGGCTTATCTTGGACAAGAAGAAGATCGCTTGGCCTCGCGCGCAGATCAGTTGGAAGAATTTGTCCATTA
CGTAAAAGGCGAGATCACCAAGGTAGTCGGCAAATAACTGTCAGACCAAGTTTACTCATATATACTTTAG
ATTGATTTAAAACTTCATTTTTAATTTAAAAGGATCTAGGTGAAGATCCTTTTTGATAATCTCATGACCA
AAATCCCTTAACGTGAGTTTTCGTTCCACTGAGCGTCAGACCCCGTAGAAAAGATCAAAGGATCTTCTTG
AGATCCTTTTTTTCTGCGCGTAATCTGCTGCTTGCAAACAAAAAAACCACCGCTACCAGCGGTGGTTTGT
TTGCCGGATCAAGAGCTACCAACTCTTTTTCCGAAGGTAACTGGCTTCAGCAGAGCGCAGATACCAAATA
CTGTTCTTCTAGTGTAGCCGTAGTTAGGCCACCACTTCAAGAACTCTGTAGCACCGCCTACATACCTCGC
TCTGCTAATCCTGTTACCAGTGGCTGCTGCCAGTGGCGATAAGTCGTGTCTTACCGGGTTGGACTCAAGA
CGATAGTTACCGGATAAGGCGCAGCGGTCGGGCTGAACGGGGGGTTCGTGCACACAGCCCAGCTTGGAGC
GAACGACCTACACCGAACTGAGATACCTACAGCGTGAGCTATGAGAAAGCGCCACGCTTCCCGAAGGGAG
AAAGGCGGACAGGTATCCGGTAAGCGGCAGGGTCGGAACAGGAGAGCGCACGAGGGAGCTTCCAGGGGGA
AACGCCTGGTATCTTTATAGTCCTGTCGGGTTTCGCCACCTCTGACTTGAGCGTCGATTTTTGTGATGCT
CGTCAGGGGGGCGGAGCCTATGGAAAAACGCCAGCAACGCGGCCTTTTTACGGTTCCTGGCCTTTTGCTG
GCCTTTTGCTCACATGTTCTTTCCTGCGTTATCCCCTGATTCTGTGGATAACCGTATTACCGCCTTTGAG
TGAGCTGATACCGCTCGCCGCAGCCGAACGACCGAGCGCAGCGAGTCAGTGAGCGAGGAAGCGGAAGAGC
GCCCAATACGCAAACCGCCTCTCCCCGCGCGTTGGCCGATTCATTAATCACTCTGTGGTCTCAGGAGTTG
ACAGCTAGCTCAGTCCTAGGGATTGTGCTAGCTATTGTGAGCGGATAACAATTTCACACATACTAGAGAA
AGAGGAGAAATACTAAATGTGAGACCACGAA
Features (pLannotate 1.2.2; 8 found; start..end, strand, type, name):
    110..214     +  promoter       AmpR promoter: bla
    205..285     -  CDS            int (fragment): INT2_ECOLX - Protein inferred from homology: Swiss-Prot protein existence level 3. Putative integrase believed to be involved in the insertion of antibiotic resistance genes into plasmids and transposons. From Escherichia coli.
    373..429     +  CDS            GmR (fragment): gentamycin acetyltransferase; aacC1; confers resistance to gentamycin
    436..1224    +  CDS            aadA: S3AD_ECOLX - Experimental evidence at protein level: Swiss-Prot protein existence level 1. Mediates bacterial resistance to the antibiotics streptomycin and spectinomycin. From Escherichia coli.
   1398..1986    +  rep_origin     ori: high-copy-number ColE1/pMB1/pBR322/pUC origin of replication
   2169..2218    +  CDS            lacI (fragment): lac repressor; lacI; The lac repressor binds to the lac operator to inhibit transcription in E. coli. This inhibition can be relieved by adding lactose or isopropyl-β-D-thiogalactopyranoside (IPTG).
   2238..2260    +  promoter       J23119(SpeI) promoter (fragment): bacterial promoter (Registry of Standard Biological Parts BBa J23119) modified to end with an SpeI site
   2275..2291    +  protein_bind   lac operator: The lac repressor binds to the lac operator to inhibit transcription in E. coli. This inhibition can be relieved by adding lactose or isopropyl-β-D-thiogalactopyranoside (IPTG). lac repressor encoded by lacI
