[The description below was written by a language model from this plasmid's Addgene catalogue record and pLannotate feature annotations shown in this document.]
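Description:
pC0.047 is a Level 0 promoter part from the CyanoGate modular cloning suite, a toolkit that extends the plant MoClo (Golden Gate) syntax to the engineering of cyanobacteria. It is built on the small pICH41295 acceptor backbone (about 2.2 kb) and is maintained in E. coli as a high-copy plasmid through a ColE1/pUC-type origin of replication. Selection is by spectinomycin, conferred by the aadA aminoglycoside adenylyltransferase gene, which the annotation places downstream of an AmpR (bla) promoter. The short integrase and gentamicin acetyltransferase fragments flagged next to aadA appear to be remnants of the integron-derived resistance cassette rather than functional genes.

The payload is an 88 bp synthetic insert named J23117MH, catalogued as a promoter. The name suggests a derivative of the J23117 member of the Anderson constitutive bacterial promoter series. Consistent with this, the feature table detects a partial match to the related J23119 consensus promoter, followed a short distance downstream by a lac operator. The record does not explain the "MH" suffix or state whether the operator is meant to confer LacI-dependent regulation, and the small lacI match just upstream is only a fragment, so no repressor is encoded here. The part was inserted via BpiI sites that were destroyed during cloning, as is standard for Level 0 MoClo modules.

As a Level 0 part, the plasmid is not an expression construct in its own right. It serves as a sequence-verified stock of the promoter, intended for combination with other standard parts such as coding sequences and terminators in hierarchical Golden Gate assemblies. Those transcription units can then be used for gene expression in cyanobacteria.
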