Addgene plasmid #119590: pC0.047
Purpose: Level 0 part. Promoter
Depositing lab: Alistair McCormick. Depositing organization: University of Edinburgh. Publication: CyanoGate: A Modular Cloning Suite for Engineering Cyanobacteria Based on the Plant MoClo Syntax. Vasudevan R, Gale GAR, Schiavon AA, Puzorjov A, Malin J, Gillespie MD, Vavitsas K, Zulkower V, Wang B, Howe CJ, Lea-Smith DJ, McCormick AJ. Plant Physiol. 2019 May;180(1):39-55. doi: 10.1104/pp.18.01401. Epub 2019 Feb 28. PubMed 30819783.
Backbone
  Vector backbone: PICH41295
  Backbone size w/o insert (bp): 2247
  Vector type: Synthetic Biology
Growth in bacteria
  Bacterial resistance: Spectinomycin, 50 μg/mL
  Growth temperature: 37°C
  Growth strain: DH5alpha
  Copy number: High Copy
Gene/Insert
  Gene/Insert name: J23117MH
  Species: Synthetic
  Insert size (bp): 88
  Cloning method: Restriction Enzyme; 5′ cloning site BpiI (destroyed during cloning); 3′ cloning site BpiI (destroyed during cloning)
  Sequencing primers: 5′ ttgagtgagctgataccgct; 3′ GTCTCATGAGCGGATACATATTTGAATG
Terms and licenses: Academic/Nonprofit Terms; Industry Terms: Not Available to Industry
Depositor comments: Please visit https://www.biorxiv.org/content/10.1101/426700v1 for bioRxiv preprint.
How to cite: pC0.047 was a gift from Alistair McCormick (Addgene plasmid # 119590 ; http://n2t.net/addgene:119590 ; RRID:Addgene_119590)
