>Addgene plasmid #119590 | pC0.047 | depositor partial sequence | sequence record 226074 | J23117MH
TTGACAGCTAGCTCAGTCCTAGGGATTGTGCTAGCTATTGTGAGCGGATAACAATTTCACACATACTAGA
GAAAGAGGAGAAATACTA
